Addgene plasmid #129758: pLVX-TetOneZeo-ORF18(E36A_L37A)-3xFLAG
Purpose: Dox inducible expression of KSHV ORF18-3xFLAG (E36A_L37A) in mammalian cells
Depositing lab: Britt Glaunsinger. Depositing organization: University of California, Berkeley. Publication: The interaction between ORF18 and ORF30 is required for late gene expression in Kaposi's sarcoma-associated herpesvirus. Castaneda AF, Glaunsinger BA. J Virol. 2018 Oct 10. pii: JVI.01488-18. doi: 10.1128/JVI.01488-18. PubMed 30305361.
Backbone
  Vector backbone: pLVX
  Backbone manufacturer: Clontech
  Backbone size w/o insert (bp): 9002
  Total vector size (bp): 9874
  Vector type: Mammalian Expression, Lentiviral
  Selectable markers: Zeocin
Growth in bacteria
  Bacterial resistance: Ampicillin, 100 μg/mL
  Growth temperature: 37°C
  Growth strain: NEB Stable
  Copy number: High Copy
Gene/Insert
  Gene/Insert name: ORF18
  Species: Kaposi's sarcoma-associated herpesvirus (HHV-8)
  Insert size (bp): 882
  Mutation: changed Glutamic acid 36 to Alanine and Leucine 37 to Alanine
  Entrez Gene: ORF18 (a.k.a. HHV8GK18_gp22)
  Promoter: TRE3Gs
  Tag / fusion protein: 3xFLAG (C terminal on insert)
  Cloning method: Restriction Enzyme; 5′ cloning site EcoRI (destroyed during cloning); 3′ cloning site BamHI (destroyed during cloning)
  Sequencing primers: 5′ gggcgcctataaaagagtgctg; 3′ ctctgacggccctcctgt
Terms and licenses: Academic/Nonprofit Terms; Industry Terms: Not Available to Industry
How to cite: pLVX-TetOneZeo-ORF18(E36A_L37A)-3xFLAG was a gift from Britt Glaunsinger (Addgene plasmid # 129758 ; http://n2t.net/addgene:129758 ; RRID:Addgene_129758)
