[The description below was written by a language model from this plasmid's Addgene catalogue record and pLannotate feature annotations shown in this document.]
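Description:
pLVX-TetOneZeo-ORF18(E36A_L37A)-3xFLAG is an HIV-1-based lentiviral vector built on the Clontech pLVX backbone for doxycycline-inducible expression of a mutant Kaposi's sarcoma-associated herpesvirus (HHV-8) ORF18 protein in mammalian cells. It is propagated in E. coli as a high-copy plasmid through a ColE1/pUC-type origin and an ampicillin resistance gene. The lentiviral portion, which lies on the minus strand of the sequenced record, is bounded by two LTRs and carries the Ψ packaging signal with a gag fragment, the Rev response element, the cPPT/CTS and a WPRE. Together these elements support packaging of the genomic RNA, its nuclear export, transduction of target cells and improved transcript expression.

The payload follows an all-in-one "Tet-One" layout. In the orientation of the viral genome, a human PGK promoter constitutively drives the Tet-On 3G transactivator, and an SV40 promoter drives the Sh ble gene for Zeocin selection of transduced cells. The inducible cassette sits in the opposite orientation: a TRE3GS promoter drives ORF18 fused at its C terminus to a 3xFLAG epitope, and an SV40 polyadenylation signal lies just downstream, although it is annotated on the opposite strand to the ORF. Adding doxycycline allows Tet-On 3G to bind TRE3GS and switch on the tagged protein.

The insert carries alanine substitutions at glutamic acid 36 and leucine 37. ORF18 is annotated as acting in viral late gene expression, and the associated publication title concerns the ORF18–ORF30 interaction, so the mutant was presumably made to probe that function, though the record does not state its specific effect. The sequenced record (9,827 nt) is slightly shorter than the catalogued total size (9,874 bp).
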