Features (pLannotate 1.2.2; 26 found; start..end, strand, type, name):
    168..302     -  polyA_signal   SV40 poly(A) signal: SV40 polyadenylation signal
    350..454     +  promoter       AmpR promoter: bla
    455..1315    +  CDS            AmpR: β-lactamase; bla; confers resistance to ampicillin, carbenicillin, and related antibiotics
   1486..2074    +  rep_origin     ori: high-copy-number ColE1/pMB1/pBR322/pUC origin of replication
   2257..2349    +  CDS            lacI (fragment): lac repressor; lacI; The lac repressor binds to the lac operator to inhibit transcription in E. coli. This inhibition can be relieved by adding lactose or isopropyl-β-D-thiogalactopyranoside (IPTG).
   2362..2383    +  protein_bind   CAP binding site: CAP binding activates transcription in the presence of cAMP. E. coli catabolite activator protein
   2398..2428    +  promoter       lac promoter: promoter for the E. coli lac operon
   2436..2452    +  protein_bind   lac operator: The lac repressor binds to the lac operator to inhibit transcription in E. coli. This inhibition can be relieved by adding lactose or isopropyl-β-D-thiogalactopyranoside (IPTG). lac repressor encoded by lacI
   2604..2861    -  LTR            5' LTR (truncated): truncated 5' long terminal repeat (LTR) from HIV-1
   2909..3427    -  CDS            nef (fragment): NEF_HV1BR - Experimental evidence at protein level: Swiss-Prot protein existence level 1. Extracellular Nef protein targets CD4(+) T-lymphocytes for apoptosis by interacting with CXCR4 surface receptors (PubMed:14990729). From Human immunodeficiency virus type 1 group M subtype B (isolate BRU/LAI) (HIV-1).
   3444..4032    -  misc_feature   WPRE: woodchuck hepatitis virus posttranscriptional regulatory element
   4046..4420    -  CDS            BleoR: antibiotic-binding protein; Sh ble from Streptoalloteichus hindustanus; confers resistance to bleomycin, phleomycin, and Zeocin™
   4429..4758    -  promoter       SV40 promoter: SV40 enhancer and early promoter
   4769..5515    -  CDS            Tet-On® 3G: modified rtTA protein that binds tightly to promoters containing the tet operator in the presence of doxycycline
   5534..6044    -  promoter       hPGK promoter: human phosphoglycerate kinase 1 promoter
   6061..6428    +  promoter       TRE3GS promoter: 3rd-generation Tet-responsive promoter that can be activated by binding of Tet-On® 3G, modified to eliminate binding sites for endogenous mammalian transcription factors
   6434..7204    +  CDS            ORF18: UL79_HHV8P - Protein inferred from homology: Swiss-Prot protein existence level 3. Plays a role in the expression of late transcripts bridging viral DNA replication and late gene expression during infection. From Human herpesvirus 8 type P (isolate GK18) (HHV-8) (Kaposi's sarcoma-associated herpesvirus).
   7295..7315    +  CDS            FLAG (fragment): FLAG® epitope tag, followed by an enterokinase cleavage site
   7507..7641    -  polyA_signal   SV40 poly(A) signal: SV40 polyadenylation signal
   7685..7800    -  misc_feature   cPPT/CTS: central polypurine tract and central termination sequence of HIV-1 (lacking the first T)
   7815..7915    -  CDS            Rev (fragment): human immunodeficiency virus 1 (HIV-1) Rev protein; rev; enhances nuclear export of unspliced and incompletely spliced viral mRNAs
   8292..8525    -  misc_feature   RRE: The Rev response element (RRE) of HIV-1 allows for Rev-dependent mRNA export from the nucleus to the cytoplasm.
   8700..9038    -  CDS            HIV-1 gag (fragment): gag protein from human immunodeficiency virus 1; gag
   9022..9147    -  misc_feature   HIV-1 Ψ: packaging signal of human immunodeficiency virus type 1
   9194..9451    -  LTR            5' LTR (truncated): truncated 5' long terminal repeat (LTR) from HIV-1
   9499..1       -  CDS            nef (fragment) (across the origin): NEF_HV1BR - Experimental evidence at protein level: Swiss-Prot protein existence level 1. Extracellular Nef protein targets CD4(+) T-lymphocytes for apoptosis by interacting with CXCR4 surface receptors (PubMed:14990729). From Human immunodeficiency virus type 1 group M subtype B (isolate BRU/LAI) (HIV-1).
>Addgene plasmid #129758 | pLVX-TetOneZeo-ORF18(E36A_L37A)-3xFLAG | addgene full sequence | sequence record 257095 | Addgene NGS Result
ACTACTAAGTTTGTAGTACATATTTAACAAATACAATTTCTTTAAAATGAAAATAATTCAGAGGAATCAC
AGGTTTAGAGTAAATGAAACCACAGGTAATTGGCAGTGGTAATAGGGTATGGGGTGGGAAGTTTGGGATG
ATTTTGGTTAGCTTGAGTTATCCAGTTGATCCAGACATGATAAGATACATTGATGAGTTTGGACAAACCA
CAACTAGAATGCAGTGAAAAAAATGCTTTATTTGTGAAATTTGTGATGCTATTGCTTTATTTGTAACCAT
TATAAGCTGCAATAAACAAGTTGATCTCCCGATCCGTCGACGTCAGGTGGCACTTTTCGGGGAAATGTGC
GCGGAACCCCTATTTGTTTATTTTTCTAAATACATTCAAATATGTATCCGCTCATGAGACAATAACCCTG
ATAAATGCTTCAATAATATTGAAAAAGGAAGAGTATGAGTATTCAACATTTCCGTGTCGCCCTTATTCCC
TTTTTTGCGGCATTTTGCCTTCCTGTTTTTGCTCACCCAGAAACGCTGGTGAAAGTAAAAGATGCTGAAG
ATCAGTTGGGTGCACGAGTGGGTTACATCGAACTGGATCTCAACAGCGGTAAGATCCTTGAGAGTTTTCG
CCCCGAAGAACGTTTTCCAATGATGAGCACTTTTAAAGTTCTGCTATGTGGCGCGGTATTATCCCGTATT
GACGCCGGGCAAGAGCAACTCGGTCGCCGCATACACTATTCTCAGAATGACTTGGTTGAGTACTCACCAG
TCACAGAAAAGCATCTTACGGATGGCATGACAGTAAGAGAATTATGCAGTGCTGCCATAACCATGAGTGA
TAACACTGCGGCCAACTTACTTCTGACAACGATCGGAGGACCGAAGGAGCTAACCGCTTTTTTGCACAAC
ATGGGGGATCATGTAACTCGCCTTGATCGTTGGGAACCGGAGCTGAATGAAGCCATACCAAACGACGAGC
GTGACACCACGATGCCTGTAGCAATGGCAACAACGTTGCGCAAACTATTAACTGGCGAACTACTTACTCT
AGCTTCCCGGCAACAATTAATAGACTGGATGGAGGCGGATAAAGTTGCAGGACCACTTCTGCGCTCGGCC
CTTCCGGCTGGCTGGTTTATTGCTGATAAATCTGGAGCCGGTGAGCGTGGGTCTCGCGGTATCATTGCAG
CACTGGGGCCAGATGGTAAGCCCTCCCGTATCGTAGTTATCTACACGACGGGGAGTCAGGCAACTATGGA
TGAACGAAATAGACAGATCGCTGAGATAGGTGCCTCACTGATTAAGCATTGGTAACTGTCAGACCAAGTT
TACTCATATATACTTTAGATTGATTTAAAACTTCATTTTTAATTTAAAAGGATCTAGGTGAAGATCCTTT
TTGATAATCTCATGACCAAAATCCCTTAACGTGAGTTTTCGTTCCACTGAGCGTCAGACCCCGTAGAAAA
GATCAAAGGATCTTCTTGAGATCCTTTTTTTCTGCGCGTAATCTGCTGCTTGCAAACAAAAAAACCACCG
CTACCAGCGGTGGTTTGTTTGCCGGATCAAGAGCTACCAACTCTTTTTCCGAAGGTAACTGGCTTCAGCA
GAGCGCAGATACCAAATACTGTTCTTCTAGTGTAGCCGTAGTTAGGCCACCACTTCAAGAACTCTGTAGC
ACCGCCTACATACCTCGCTCTGCTAATCCTGTTACCAGTGGCTGCTGCCAGTGGCGATAAGTCGTGTCTT
ACCGGGTTGGACTCAAGACGATAGTTACCGGATAAGGCGCAGCGGTCGGGCTGAACGGGGGGTTCGTGCA
CACAGCCCAGCTTGGAGCGAACGACCTACACCGAACTGAGATACCTACAGCGTGAGCTATGAGAAAGCGC
CACGCTTCCCGAAGGGAGAAAGGCGGACAGGTATCCGGTAAGCGGCAGGGTCGGAACAGGAGAGCGCACG
AGGGAGCTTCCAGGGGGAAACGCCTGGTATCTTTATAGTCCTGTCGGGTTTCGCCACCTCTGACTTGAGC
GTCGATTTTTGTGATGCTCGTCAGGGGGGCGGAGCCTATGGAAAAACGCCAGCAACGCGGCCTTTTTACG
GTTCCTGGCCTTTTGCTGGCCTTTTGCTCACATGTTCTTTCCTGCGTTATCCCCTGATTCTGTGGATAAC
CGTATTACCGCCTTTGAGTGAGCTGATACCGCTCGCCGCAGCCGAACGACCGAGCGCAGCGAGTCAGTGA
GCGAGGAAGCGGAAGAGCGCCCAATACGCAAACCGCCTCTCCCCGCGCGTTGGCCGATTCATTAATGCAG
CTGGCACGACAGGTTTCCCGACTGGAAAGCGGGCAGTGAGCGCAACGCAATTAATGTGAGTTAGCTCACT
CATTAGGCACCCCAGGCTTTACACTTTATGCTTCCGGCTCGTATGTTGTGTGGAATTGTGAGCGGATAAC
AATTTCACACAGGAAACAGCTATGACCATGATTACGCCAAGCTCTAGCTAGAGGTCGACGGTAAACGCTA
GCAATGTCAAGGCCTCTCACTCTCTGATATTCATTTCTTTGCAAGTTATAAATACTGAATAATAAGATGA
CATGAACTACTACTGCTAGAGATTTTCCACACTGACTAAAAGGGTCTGAGGGATCTCTAGTTACCAGAGT
CACACAACAGACGGGCACACACTACTTGAAGCACTCAAGGCAAGCTTTATTGAGGCTTAAGCAGTGGGTT
CCCTAGTTAGCCAGAGAGCTCCCAGGCTCAGATCTGGTCTAACCAGAGAGACCCAGTACAGGCAAAAAGC
AGCTGCTTATATGCAGGATCTGAGGGCTCGCCACTCCCCAGTCCCGCCCAGGCCACGCCTCCCTGGAAAG
TCCCCAGCGGAAAGTCCCTTGTAGCAAGCTCGATATCAGCAGTTCTTGAAGTACTCCGGATGCAGCTCTC
GGGCCACGTGATGAAATGCTAGGCGGCTGTCAAACCTCCACTCTAACACTTCTCTCTCCGGGTCATCCAT
CCCATGCAGGCTCACAGGGTGTAACAAGCTGGTGTTCTCTCCTTTATTGGCCTCTTCTACCTTATCTGGC
TCAACTGGTACTAGCTTGTAGCACCATCCAAAGGTCAGTGGATATCTGACCCCTGGCCCTGGTGTGTAGT
TCTGCTAATCAGGGAAGTAGCCTTGTGTGTGGTAGATCCACAGATCAAGGATATCTTGTCTTCGTTGGGA
GTGAATTAGCCCTTCCAGTCCCCTCTTTTCTTTTAAAAAGTGGCTAAGATCTACAGCTGCCTTGTAAGTC
ATTGGTCTTAAAGGTACCTGAGGTGTGACTGGAAAACCCACCTCCTCCTCCTCTTGTGCTTCTAGCCAGG
CACAATCAGCATTGGTAGCTGCTGTATTGCTACTTGTGATTGCTCCATGTTTTTCTAGGTCTCGACTGCA
GAATTAATTCCAGGCGGGGAGGCGGCCCAAAGGGAGATCCGACTCGTCTGAGGGCGAAGGCGAAGACGCG
GAAGAGGCCGCAGAGCCGGCAGCAGGCCGCGGGAAGGAAGGTCCGCTGGATTGAGGGCCGAAGGGACGTA
GCAGAAGGACGTCCCGCGCAGAATCCAGGTGGCAACACAGGCGAGCAGCCATGGAAAGGACGTCAGCTTC
CCCGACAACACCACGGAATTGTCAGTGCCCAACAGCCGAGCCCCTGTCCAGCAGCGGGCAAGGCAGGCGG
CGATGAGTTCCGCCGTGGCAATAGGGAGGGGGAAAGCGAAAGTCCCGGAAAGGAGCTGACAGGTGGTGGC
AATGCCCCAACCAGTGGGGGTTGCGTCAGCAAACACAGTGCACACCACGCCACGTTGCCTGACAACGGGC
CACAACTCCTCATAAAGAGACAGCAACCAGGATTTATACAAGGAGGAGAAAATGAAAGCCATACGGGAAG
CAATAGCATGATACAAAGGCATTAAAGCAGCGTATCCACATAGCGTAAAAGGAGCAACATAGTTAAGAAT
ACCAGTCAATCTTTCACAAATTTTGTAATCCAGAGGTTGATTGTTCCAGACGCGTTCAGTCCTGCTCCTC
GGCCACGAAGTGCACGCAGTTGCCGGCCGGGTCGCGCAGGGCGAACTCCCGCCCCCACGGCTGCTCGCCG
ATCTCGGTCATGGCCGGCCCGGAGGCGTCCCGGAAGTTCGTGGACACGACCTCCGACCACTCGGCGTACA
GCTCGTCCAGGCCGCGCACCCACACCCAGGCCAGGGTGTTGTCCGGCACCACCTGGTCCTGGACCGCGCT
GATGAACAGGGTCACGTCGTCCCGGACCACACCGGCGAAGTCGTCCTCCACGAAGTCCCGGGAGAACCCG
AGCCGGTCGGTCCAGAACTCGACCGCTCCGGCGACGTCGCGCGCGGTGAGCACCGGAACGGCACTGGTCA
ACTTGGCCATGGTCGCGTTTTGCAAAAGCCTAGGCCTCCAAAAAAGCCTCCTCACTACTTCTGGAATAGC
TCAGAGGCCGAGGCGGCCTCGGCCTCTGCATAAATAAAAAAAATTAGTCAGCCATGGGGCGGAGAATGGG
CGGAACTGGGCGGAGTTAGGGGCGGGATGGGCGGAGTTAGGGGCGGGACTATGGTTGCTGACTAATTGAG
ATGCATGCTTTGCATACTTCTGCCTGCTGGGGAGCCTGGGGACTTTCCACACCTGGTTGCTGACTAATTG
AGATGCATGCTTTGCATACTTCTGCCTGCTGGGGAGCCTGGGGACTTTCCACACCCTAACTGACACACAT
TCGCGCGTTTACCCGGGGAGCATGTCAAGGTCAAAATCGTCAAGAGCGTCAGCAGGCAGCATATCAAGGT
CAAAGTCGTCAAGGGCATCGGCTGGGAGCATGTCTAAGTCAAAATCGTCAAGGGCGTCGGTCGGCCCGCC
GCTTTCGCACTTTAGCTGTTTCTCCAGGCCACATATGATTAGTTCCAGGCCGAAAAGGAAGGCAGGTTCG
GCTCCCTGCCGGTCGAACAGCTCAATTGCTTGTTTCAGAAGTGGGGGCATAGAATCGGTGGTAGGTGTCT
CTCTTTCCTCTTTTGCTACTTGATGCTCCTGTTCCTCCAATACGCAGCCCAGTGTAAAGTGGCCCACGGC
GGACAGAGCGTACAGTGCGTTCTCCAGGGAGAAGCCTTGCTGACACAGGAACGCGAGCTGATTTTCCAGG
GTTTCGTACTGTTTCTCTGTTGGGCGGGTGCCGAGATGCACTTTAGCCCCGTCGCGATGTGAGAGGAGAG
CACAGCGGTATGACTTGGCGTTGTTCCGCAGAAAGTCTTGCCATGACTCGCCTTCCAGGGGGCAGGAGTG
GGTATGATGCCTGTCCAGCATCTCGATTGGCAGGGCATCGAGCAGGGCCCGCTTGTTCTTCACGTGCCAG
TACAGGGTAGGCTGCTCAACTCCCAGCTTTTGAGCGAGTTTCCTTGTCGTCAGGCCTTCGATACCGACTC
CATTGAGTAATTCCAGAGCAGAGTTTATGACTTTGCTCTTGTCCAGTCTAGACATGGTAATTCGATGATC
CCCCTGGGGAGAGAGGTCGGTGATTCGGTCAACGAGGGAGCCGACTGCCGACGTGCGCTCCGGAGGCTTG
CAGAATGCGGAACACCGCGCGGGCAGGAACAGGGCCCACACTACCGCCCCACACCCCGCCTCCCGCACCG
CCCCTTCCCGGCCGCTGCTCTCGGCGCGCCCTGCTGAGCAGCCGCTATTGGCCACAGCCCATCGCGGTCG
GCGCGCTGCCATTGCTCCCTGGCGCTGTCCGTCTGCGAGGGTACTAGTGAGACGTGCGGCTTCCGTTTGT
CACGTCCGGCACGCCGCGAACCGCAAGGAACCTTCCCGACTTAGGGGCGGAGCAGGAAGCGTCGCCGGGG
GGCCCACAAGGGTAGCGGCGAAGATCCGGGTGACGCTGCGAACGGACGTGAAGAATGTGCGAGACCCAGG
GTCGGCGCCGCTGCGTTTCCCGGAACCACGCCCAGAGCAGCCGCGTCCCTGCGCAAACCCAGGGCTGCCT
TGGAAAAGGCGCAACCCCAACCCCGTGGAATTATCACCTCGAGTTTACTCCCTATCAGTGATAGAGAACG
TATGAAGAGTTTACTCCCTATCAGTGATAGAGAACGTATGCAGACTTTACTCCCTATCAGTGATAGAGAA
CGTATAAGGAGTTTACTCCCTATCAGTGATAGAGAACGTATGACCAGTTTACTCCCTATCAGTGATAGAG
AACGTATCTACAGTTTACTCCCTATCAGTGATAGAGAACGTATATCCAGTTTACTCCCTATCAGTGATAG
AGAACGTATAAGCTTTGCTTATGTAAACCAGGGCGCCTATAAAAGAGTGCTGATTTTTTGAGTAAACTTC
AATTCCACAACACTTTTGTCTTATACCAACTTTCCGTACCACTTCCTACCCTCGTAAAGAATTATGCTCG
GAAAATACGTGTGTGAGACCGAGCCGCTGAGCCCGGGGCTTAGGAGGCTCATGTGGCGCTTTTTGCAAAA
TAAGAATTTAAATACATTCCACGCCCAAGCGGCGCGTTTTATTCATTTGGTTCTCTGCAGGATGTACAAT
TTCGGTCTAAATGTGTACCTGTTAAGGGAGGCTACTGCCAATGCCGGGACCTACGACGAGGTGGTCCTGG
GACGCAAGGTTCCTGCGGAGGTGTGGAAGCTCGTGTACGATGGGCTCGAGGAGATGGGCGTGTCAAGTGA
GATGCTGCTGTGTGAGGCATACCGGGACAGCCTCTGGATGCACTTGAACGATAAGGTGGGGCTCTTGAGG
GGCCTGGCGAATTATCTGTTTCACCGGCTAGGGGTCACCCACGACGTTCGCATCGCCCCGGAAAACCTGG
TGGACGGAAACTTTTTGTTTAATCTGGGAAGTGTGCTCCCCTGCAGGCTGCTCCTTGCGGCGGGCTACTG
CCTCGCCTTTTGGGGCAGCGATGAACACGAACGCTGGGTGCGCTTCTTCGCCCAGAAGCTTTTCATTTGC
TACCTGATAGTCTCCGGGCGTCTTATGACACAGAGGTCTCTGCTAGTTTGGGCCAGCGAAACGGGCTATC
CCGGTCCGGTGGAGGCAGTCTGTCGCGACATCCGCTCCATGTACGGCATACGAACGTATGCGGTCTCGGG
TTATCTTCCGGCTCCGTCCGAAGCGCAGCTGGCCTACCTTGGTGCGTTTAACAACAACGCGGTTTCAGAT
CCAGCACAGTGGCGGCCGCTCGAGGGAGGCGGTGGAGCCGACTACAAGGACCACGACGGCGACTACAAGG
ACCACGACATCGACTACAAGGACGACGACGACAAGGGGCCCGTTTAAGATCCAGACCACCTCCCCTGCGA
GCTAAGCTGGACAGCCAATGACGGGTAAGAGAGTGACATTTTTCACTAACCTAAGACAGGAGGGCCGTCA
GAGCTACTGCCTAATCCAAAGACGGGTAAAAGTGATAAAAATGTATCACTCCAACCTAAGACAGGCGCAG
CTTCCGAGGGATTTGAGATCCAGACATGATAAGATACATTGATGAGTTTGGACAAACCAAAACTAGAATG
CAGTGAAAAAAATGCCTTATTTGTGAAATTTGTGATGCTATTGCCTTATTTGTAACCATTATAAGCTGCA
ATAAACAAGTTAAGTCGATAAACTGGATCTCTGCTGTCCCTGTAATAAACCCGAAAATTTTGAATTTTTG
TAATTTGTTTTTGTAATTCTTTAGTTTGTATGTCTGTTGCTATTATGTCTACTATTCTTTCCCCTGCACT
GTACCCCCCAATCCCCCCTTTTCTTTTAAAGGCGATACCGTCGAGATCCGTTCACTAATCGAATGGATCT
GTCTCTGTCTCTCTCTCCACCTTCTTCTTCTATTCCTTCGGGCCTGTCGGGTCCCCTCGGGGTTGGGAGG
TGGGTCTGAAACGATAATGGTGAATATCCCTGCCTAACTCTATTCACTATAGAAAGTACAGCAAAAACTA
TTCTTAAACCTACCAAGCCTCCTACTATCATTATGAATAATTTTATATACCACAGCCAATTTGTTATGTT
AAACCAATTCCACAAACTTGCCCATTTATCTAATTCCAATAATTCTTGTTCATTCTTTTCTTGCTGGTTT
TGCGATTCTTCAATTAAGGAGTGTATTAAGCTTGTGTAATTGTTAATTTCTCTGTCCCACTCCATCCAGG
TCGTGTGATTCCAAATCTGTTCCAGAGATTTATTACTCCAACTAGCATTCCAAGGCACAGCAGTGGTGCA
AATGAGTTTTCCAGAGCAACCCCAAATCCCCAGGAGCTGTTGATCCTTTAGGTATCTTTCCACAGCCAGG
ATTCTTGCCTGGAGCTGCTTGATGCCCCAGACTGTGAGTTGCAACAGATGCTGTTGCGCCTCAATAGCCC
TCAGCAAATTGTTCTGCTGCTGCACTATACCAGACAATAATTGTCTGGCCTGTACCGTCAGCGTCATTGA
CGCTGCGCCCATAGTGCTTCCTGCTGCTCCCAAGAACCCAAGGAACAAAGCTCCTATTCCCACTGCTCTT
TTTTCTCTCTGCACCACTCTTCTCTTTGCCTTGGTGGGTGCTACTCCTAATGGTTCAATTTTTACTACTT
TATATTTATATAATTCACTTCTCCAATTGTCCCTCATATCTCCTCCTCCAGGTCTGAAGATCAGCGGCCG
GCCGCTTGCTGTGCGGTGGTCTTACTTTTGTTTTGCTCTTCCTCTATCTTGTCTAAAGCTTCCTTGGTGT
CTTTTATCTCTATCCTTTGATGCACACAATAGAGGGTTGCTACTGTATTATATAATGATCTAAGTTCTTC
TGATCCTGTCTGAAGGGATGGTTGTAGCTGTCCCAGTATTTGTCTACAGCCTTCTGATGTTTCTAACAGG
CCAGGATTAACTGCGAATCGTTCTAGCTCCCTGCTTGCCCATACTATATGTTTTAATTTATATTTTTTCT
TTCCCCCTGGCCTTAACCGAATTTTTTCCCATCGCGATCTAATTCTCCCCCGCTTAATACTGACGCTCTC
GCACCCATCTCTCTCCTTCTAGCCTCCGCTAGTCAAAATTTTTGGCGTACTCACCAGTCGCCGCCCCTCG
CCTCTTGCCGTGCGCGCTTCAGCAAGCCGAGTCCTGCGTCGAGAGAGCTCCTCTGGTTTCCCTTTCGCTT
TCAAGTCCCTGTTCGGGCGCCACTGCTAGAGATTTTCCACACTGACTAAAAGGGTCTGAGGGATCTCTAG
TTACCAGAGTCACACAACAGACGGGCACACACTACTTGAAGCACTCAAGGCAAGCTTTATTGAGGCTTAA
GCAGTGGGTTCCCTAGTTAGCCAGAGAGCTCCCAGGCTCAGATCTGGTCTAACCAGAGAGACCCAGTACA
GGCAAAAAGCAGCTGCTTATATGCAGGATCTGAGGGCTCGCCACTCCCCAGTCCCGCCCAGGCCACGCCT
CCCTGGAAAGTCCCCAGCGGAAAGTCCCTTGTAGCAAGCTCGATATCAGCAGTTCTTGAAGTACTCCGGA
TGCAGCTCTCGGGCCACGTGATGAAATGCTAGGCGGCTGTCAAACCTCCACTCTAACACTTCTCTCTCCG
GGTCATCCATCCCATGCAGGCTCACAGGGTGTAACAAGCTGGTGTTCTCTCCTTTATTGGCCTCTTCTAC
CTTATCTGGCTCAACTGGTACTAGCTTGTAGCACCATCCAAAGGTCAGTGGATATCTGACCCCTGGCCCT
GGTGTGTAGTTCTGCTAATCAGGGAAGTAGCCTTGTGTGTGGTAGATCCACAGATCAAGGATATCTTGTC
TTCTTTGGGAGTGAATTAGCCCTTCCA
